Addgene plasmid #184448: pVITRO1-TagRFP-LaminB1
Purpose: Nuclear memebrane-targeted TagRFP expression in mammalian cells
Depositing lab: Chuan-Hsiang Huang. Depositing organization: Johns Hopkins University and School of Medicine. Publication: Deciphering cell signaling networks with massively multiplexed biosensor barcoding. Yang JM, Chi WY, Liang J, Takayanagi S, Iglesias PA, Huang CH. Cell. 2021 Dec 9;184(25):6193-6206.e14. doi: 10.1016/j.cell.2021.11.005. Epub 2021 Nov 26. PubMed 34838160.
Backbone
  Vector backbone: pVITRO1-hygro-mcs
  Backbone manufacturer: InvivoGen
  Backbone size w/o insert (bp): 6491
  Total vector size (bp): 7329
  Vector type: Mammalian Expression
Growth in bacteria
  Bacterial resistance: Hygromycin, 200 μg/mL
  Growth temperature: 37°C
  Growth strain: DH5alpha
  Copy number: High Copy
Gene/Insert
  Gene/Insert name: TagRFP-LaminB1
  Species: Synthetic
  Insert size (bp): 838
  Mutation: WT
  Promoter: Rat EF1α
  Cloning method: Restriction Enzyme; 5′ cloning site BspEI (not destroyed); 3′ cloning site BamHI (not destroyed)
  Sequencing primers: 5′ N/A; 3′ GGAAAGACCAGGCGGAGTTTC
Terms and licenses: Academic/Nonprofit Terms; Industry Terms: Not Available to Industry
How to cite: pVITRO1-TagRFP-LaminB1 was a gift from Chuan-Hsiang Huang (Addgene plasmid # 184448 ; http://n2t.net/addgene:184448 ; RRID:Addgene_184448)
