[The description below was written by a language model from this plasmid's Addgene catalogue record and pLannotate feature annotations shown in this document.]
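Description:
pVITRO1-TagRFP-LaminB1 is a mammalian expression plasmid built on InvivoGen's pVITRO1-hygro-mcs backbone, a dual-cassette vector, and is designed to mark the nuclear envelope with a red fluorescent protein. It replicates in E. coli from a high-copy ColE1/pUC-type origin and is selected with hygromycin. The hygromycin phosphotransferase gene (hph) serves as the only annotated marker for both hosts. Short bacterial promoter elements just upstream of it allow expression in E. coli, while in mammalian cells it is translated from an FMDV IRES placed after the fusion gene.

The payload is a TagRFP coding sequence (annotated as the TagRFP-T variant) followed by human lamin B1 (LMNB1), a component of the nuclear lamina lining the inner nuclear membrane, so the fusion localizes red fluorescence to the nuclear periphery. The catalogue gives rat EF1α as the promoter. The feature table does not label it, showing only a CMV enhancer and promoter fragment followed by an unannotated stretch of about 1.3 kb upstream of TagRFP, which presumably holds the rat EF1α element. The transcript continues through the IRES and hph to an EF-1α polyadenylation signal, linking drug resistance to fusion expression. The vector's second cassette, with an SV40 enhancer fragment, mouse EF-1α promoter and SV40 poly(A) signal, has no annotated coding sequence.

The catalogue sizes (838 bp insert, 7,329 bp total) do not match the sequenced record, which is 9,008 nt and carries roughly 2.5 kb of fusion coding sequence, so the sequenced figures are probably more reliable. The associated publication concerns multiplexed biosensor barcoding, which suggests use as a spatially defined fluorescent marker for identifying cells during imaging.
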