Features (pLannotate 1.2.2; 14 found; start..end, strand, type, name):
     51..242     +  promoter       SV40 promoter (fragment): SV40 enhancer and early promoter
    429..1562    +  promoter       mEF-1α promoter (fragment): strong constitutive promoter for mouse elongation factor EF-1α
   1607..1728    -  polyA_signal   SV40 poly(A) signal: SV40 polyadenylation signal
   1751..1822    -  CDS            large T antigen (fragment): large T antigen from SV40 (simian virus 40)
   1916..2504    +  rep_origin     ori: high-copy-number ColE1/pMB1/pBR322/pUC origin of replication
   2584..2887    +  enhancer       CMV enhancer: human cytomegalovirus immediate early enhancer
   2889..2988    +  promoter       CMV promoter (fragment): human cytomegalovirus (CMV) immediate early promoter
   4320..5051    +  CDS            TagRFP-T: TagRFP-T is a basic (constitutively fluorescent) red fluorescent protein published in 2008, derived from Entacmaea quadricolor. It has low acid sensitivity.
   5076..6833    +  CDS            LMNB1: LMNB1_HUMAN - Also known as LMN2, LMNB. Experimental evidence at protein level: Swiss-Prot protein existence level 1. Lamins are components of the nuclear lamina, a fibrous layer on the nucleoplasmic side of the inner nuclear membrane, which is thought to provide a framework for the nuclear envelope and may also interact with chromatin. From Homo sapiens (Human).
   6855..7299    +  misc_feature   FMDV IRES: internal ribosome entry site (IRES) of the foot-and-mouth disease virus
   7332..7350    +  promoter       tac promoter (fragment): strong E. coli promoter; hybrid between the trp and lac UV5 promoters
   7370..7388    +  promoter       T7 promoter: promoter for bacteriophage T7 RNA polymerase
   7398..8420    +  CDS            hph: KHYB_ECOLX - Experimental evidence at protein level: Swiss-Prot protein existence level 1. The aminoglycoside phosphotransferases achieve inactivation of their antibiotic substrates by phosphorylation. Only phosphorylates hygromycin and closely related compounds such as demethyl analogs and destomycin. From Escherichia coli.
   8435..9007    +  polyA_signal   EF-1α poly(A) signal: human EF-1α polyadenylation signal
>Addgene plasmid #184448 | pVITRO1-TagRFP-LaminB1 | addgene full sequence | sequence record 368239 | Addgene NGS Result
CCTGCAGGGCCTGAAATAACCTCTGAAAGAGGAACTTGGTTAGGTACCTTCTGAGGCGGAAAGAACCAGC
TGTGGAATGTGTGTCAGTTAGGGTGTGGAAAGTCCCCAGGCTCCCCAGCAGGCAGAAGTATGCAAAGCAT
GCATCTCAATTAGTCAGCAACCAGGTGTGGAAAGTCCCCAGGCTCCCCAGCAGGCAGAAGTATGCAAAGC
ATGCATCTCAATTAGTCAGCAACCATAGTCCCACTAGTGGAGCCGAGAGTAATTCATACAAAAGGAGGGA
TCGCCTTCGCAAGGGGAGAGCCCAGGGACCGTCCCTAAATTCTCACAGACCCAAATCCCTGTAGCCGCCC
CACGACAGCGCGAGGAGCATGCGCTCAGGGCTGAGCGCGGGGAGAGCAGAGCACACAAGCTCATAGACCC
TGGTCGTGGGGGGGAGGACCGGGGAGCTGGCGCGGGGCAAACTGGGAAAGCGGTGTCGTGTGCTGGCTCC
GCCCTCTTCCCGAGGGTGGGGGAGAACGGTATATAAGTGCGGCAGTCGCCTTGGACGTTCTTTTTCGCAA
CGGGTTTGCCGTCAGAACGCAGGTGAGGGGCGGGTGTGGCTTCCGCGGGCCGCCGAGCTGGAGGTCCTGC
TCCGAGCGGGCCGGGCCCCGCTGTCGTCGGCGGGGATTAGCTGCGAGCATTCCCGCTTCGAGTTGCGGGC
GGCGCGGGAGGCAGAGTGCGAGGCCTAGCGGCAACCCCGTAGCCTCGCCTCGTGTCCGGCTTGAGGCCTA
GCGTGGTGTCCGCGCCGCCGCCGCGTGCTACTCCGGCCGCACTCTGGTCTTTTTTTTTTTTGTTGTTGTT
GCCCTGCTGCCTTCGATTGCCGTTCAGCAATAGGGGCTAACAAAGGGAGGGTGCGGGGCTTGCTCGCCCG
GAGCCCGGAGAGGTCATGGTTGGGGAGGAATGGAGGGACAGGAGTGGCGGCTGGGGCCCGCCCGCCTTCG
GAGCACATGTCCGACGCCACCTGGATGGGGCGAGGCCTGGGGTTTTTCCCGAAGCAACCAGGCTGGGGTT
AGCGTGCCGAGGCCATGTGGCCCCAGCACCCGGCACGATCTGGCTTGGCGGCGCCGCGTTGCCCTGCCTC
CCTAACTAGGGTGAGGCCATCCCGTCCGGCACCAGTTGCGTGCGTGGAAAGATGGCCGCTCCCGGGCCCT
GTTGCAAGGAGCTCAAAATGGAGGACGCGGCAGCCCGGTGGAGCGGGCGGGTGAGTCACCCACACAAAGG
AAGAGGGCCTGGTCCCTCACCGGCTGCTGCTTCCTGTGACCCCGTGGTCCTATCGGCCGCAATAGTCACC
TCGGGCTTTTGAGCACGGCTAGTCGCGGCGGGGGGAGGGGATGTAATGGCGTTGGAGTTTGTTCACATTT
GGTGGGTGGAGACTAGTCAGGCCAGCCTGGCGCTGGAAGTCATTTTTGGAATTTGTCCCCTTGAGTTTTG
AGCGGAGCTAATTCTCGGGCTTCTTAGCGGTTCAAAGGTATCTTTTAAACCCTTTTTTAGGTGTTGTGAA
AACCACCGCTAATTCAAAGCAACCGGTGATATCAAAGATCTTGTACAGCTAGCTGGCCAGACATGATAAG
ATACATTGATGAGTTTGGACAAACCACAACTAGAATGCAGTGAAAAAAATGCTTTATTTGTGAAATTTGT
GATGCTATTGCTTTATTTGTAACCATTATAAGCTGCAATAAACAAGTTAACAACAACAATTGCATTCATT
TTATGTTTCAGGTTCAGGGGGAGGTGTGGGAGGTTTTTTAAAGCAAGTAAAACCTCTACAAATGTGGTAT
GGAAATGTTAATTAACTAGCCATGACCAAAATCCCTTAACGTGAGTTTTCGTTCCACTGAGCGTCAGACC
CCGTAGAAAAGATCAAAGGATCTTCTTGAGATCCTTTTTTTCTGCGCGTAATCTGCTGCTTGCAAACAAA
AAAACCACCGCTACCAGCGGTGGTTTGTTTGCCGGATCAAGAGCTACCAACTCTTTTTCCGAAGGTAACT
GGCTTCAGCAGAGCGCAGATACCAAATACTGTTCTTCTAGTGTAGCCGTAGTTAGGCCACCACTTCAAGA
ACTCTGTAGCACCGCCTACATACCTCGCTCTGCTAATCCTGTTACCAGTGGCTGCTGCCAGTGGCGATAA
GTCGTGTCTTACCGGGTTGGACTCAAGACGATAGTTACCGGATAAGGCGCAGCGGTCGGGCTGAACGGGG
GGTTCGTGCACACAGCCCAGCTTGGAGCGAACGACCTACACCGAACTGAGATACCTACAGCGTGAGCTAT
GAGAAAGCGCCACGCTTCCCGAAGGGAGAAAGGCGGACAGGTATCCGGTAAGCGGCAGGGTCGGAACAGG
AGAGCGCACGAGGGAGCTTCCAGGGGGAAACGCCTGGTATCTTTATAGTCCTGTCGGGTTTCGCCACCTC
TGACTTGAGCGTCGATTTTTGTGATGCTCGTCAGGGGGGCGGAGCCTATGGAAAAACGCCAGCAACGCGG
CCTTTTTACGGTTCCTGGCCTTTTGCTGGCCTTTTGCTCACATGTTCTTAATTAACCTGCAGGCGTTACA
TAACTTACGGTAAATGGCCCGCCTGGCTGACCGCCCAACGACCCCCGCCCATTGACGTCAATAATGACGT
ATGTTCCCATAGTAACGCCAATAGGGACTTTCCATTGACGTCAATGGGTGGAGTATTTACGGTAAACTGC
CCACTTGGCAGTACATCAAGTGTATCATATGCCAAGTACGCCCCCTATTGACGTCAATGACGGTAAATGG
CCCGCCTGGCATTATGCCCAGTACATGACCTTATGGGACTTTCCTACTTGGCAGTACATCTACGTATTAG
TCATCGCTATTACCATGATGATGCGGTTTTGGCAGTACATCAATGGGCGTGGATAGCGGTTTGACTCACG
GGGATTTCCAAGTCTCCACCCCATTGACGTCAATGGGAGTTTGTTTTGACTAGTGGAGCCGAGAGTAATT
CATACAAAAGGAGGGATCGCCTTCGCAAGGGGAGAGCCCAGGGACCGTCCCTAAATTCTCACAGACCCAA
ATCCCTGTAGCCGCCCCACGACAGCGCGAGGAGCATGCGCCCAGGGCTGAGCGCGGGTAGATCAGAGCAC
ACAAGCTCACAGTCCCCGGCGGTGGGGGGAGGGGCGCGCTGAGCGGGGGCCAGGGAGCTGGCGCGGGGCA
AACTGGGAAAGTGGTGTCGTGTGCTGGCTCCGCCCTCTTCCCGAGGGTGGGGGAGAACGGTATATAAGTG
CGGTAGTCGCCTTGGACGTTCTTTTTCGCAACGGGTTTGCCGTCAGAACGCAGGTGAGTGGCGGGTGTGG
CTTCCGCGGGCCCCGGAGCTGGAGCCCTGCTCTGAGCGGGCCGGGCTGATATGCGAGTGTCGTCCGCAGG
GTTTAGCTGTGAGCATTCCCACTTCGAGTGGCGGGCGGTGCGGGGGTGAGAGTGCGAGGCCTAGCGGCAA
CCCCGTAGCCTCGCCTCGTGTCCGGCTTGAGGCCTAGCGTGGTGTCCGCCGCCGCGTGCCACTCCGGCCG
CACTATGCGTTTTTTGTCCTTGCTGCCCTCGATTGCCTTCCAGCAGCATGGGCTAACAAAGGGAGGGTGT
GGGGCTCACTCTTAAGGAGCCCATGAAGCTTACGTTGGATAGGAATGGAAGGGCAGGAGGGGCGACTGGG
GCCCGCCCGCCTTCGGAGCACATGTCCGACGCCACCTGGATGGGGCGAGGCCTGTGGCTTTCCGAAGCAA
TCGGGCGTGAGTTTAGCCTACCTGGGCCATGTGGCCCTAGCACTGGGCACGGTCTGGCCTGGCGGTGCCG
CGTTCCCTTGCCTCCCAACAAGGGTGAGGCCGTCCCGCCCGGCACCAGTTGCTTGCGCGGAAAGATGGCC
GCTCCCGGGGCCCTGTTGCAAGGAGCTCAAAATGGAGGACGCGGCAGCCCGGTGGAGCGGGCGGGTGAGT
CACCCACACAAAGGAAGAGGGCCTTGCCCCTCGCCGGCCGCTGCTTCCTGTGACCCCGTGGTCTATCGGC
CGCATAGTCACCTCGGGCTTCTCTTGAGCACCGCTCGTCGCGGCGGGGGGAGGGGATCTAATGGCGTTGG
AGTTTGTTCACATTTGGTGGGTGGAGACTAGTCAGGCCAGCCTGGCGCTGGAAGTCATTCTTGGAATTTG
CCCCTTTGAGTTTGGAGCGAGGCTAATTCTCAAGCCTCTTAGCGGTTCAAAGGTATTTTCTAAACCCGTT
TCCAGGTGTTGTGAAAGCCACCGCTAATTCAAAGCAATCCGGAGCCACCATGGTGTCAAAAGGTGAAGAA
CTGATTAAGGAAAATATGCACATGAAGTTATACATGGAAGGCACGGTCAATAATCACCACTTTAAATGTA
CATCTGAAGGAGAGGGAAAACCGTACGAAGGAACTCAGACTATGCGAATCAAAGTCGTGGAGGGTGGCCC
GCTGCCTTTCGCCTTCGATATTTTGGCTACTAGCTTCATGTACGGATCTCGCACCTTTATTAACCATACC
CAGGGAATCCCAGATTTCTTTAAACAATCGTTCCCGGAAGGTTTCACGTGGGAAAGAGTGACGACATACG
AAGATGGAGGAGTCCTCACCGCTACCCAGGACACGAGTTTGCAAGATGGATGCTTGATCTATGATGTAAA
GATTCGAGGCGTAAATTTCCCTTCGAACGGCCCAGTCATGCAAAAGAAGACTTTGGGATGGGAAGCAAAT
ACTGAAATGCTTTATCCTGCTGATGGAGGTCTTGAAGGACGTACGGATATGGCACTGAAACTGGTGGGCG
GAGGACACTTGATATGTAATTTCAAAACTACGTATCGAAGTAAAAAGCCGGCCAAGAATCTGAAAATGCC
AGGAGTTTATTACGTTGACCACAGACTTGAAAGAATTAAGGAGGCAGATAAAGAAACGTACGTGGAACAA
CACGAAGTAGCCGTTGCTCGCTATTGTGACTTGCCATCGAAACTTGGACATAAACTTAATGGAATGGATG
AACTTTATAAATCTGGCAGCGGAGGCTCTGGAGGCATGGCGACTGCGACCCCCGTGCCGCCGCGGATGGG
CAGCCGCGCTGGCGGCCCCACCACGCCGCTGAGCCCCACGCGCCTGTCGCGGCTCCAGGAGAAGGAGGAG
CTGCGCGAGCTCAATGACCGGCTGGCGGTGTACATCGACAAGGTGCGCAGCCTGGAGACGGAGAACAGCG
CGCTGCAGCTGCAGGTGACGGAGCGCGAGGAGGTGCGCGGCCGTGAGCTCACCGGCCTCAAGGCGCTCTA
CGAGACCGAGCTGGCCGACGCGCGACGCGCGCTCGACGACACGGCCCGCGAGCGCGCCAAGCTGCAGATC
GAGCTGGGCAAGTGCAAGGCGGAACACGACCAGCTGCTCCTCAACTATGCTAAGAAGGAATCTGATCTTA
ATGGCGCCCAGATCAAGCTTCGAGAATATGAAGCAGCACTCAATTCGAAAGATGCAGCTCTTGCTACTGC
ACTTGGTGACAAAAAAAGTTTAGAGGGAGATTTGGAGGATCTGAAGGATCAGATTGCCCAGTTGGAAGCC
TCCTTAGCTGCAGCCAAAAAACAGTTAGCAGATGAAACTTTACTTAAAGTAGATTTGGAGAATCGTTGTC
AGAGCCTTACTGAGGACTTGGAGTTTCGCAAAAGCATGTATGAAGAGGAGATTAACGAGACCAGAAGGAA
GCATGAAACGCGCTTGGTAGAGGTGGATTCTGGGCGTCAAATTGAGTATGAGTACAAGCTGGCGCAAGCC
CTTCATGAGATGAGAGAGCAACATGATGCCCAAGTGAGGCTGTATAAGGAGGAGCTGGAGCAGACTTACC
ATGCCAAACTTGAGAATGCCAGACTGTCATCAGAGATGAATACTTCTACTGTCAACAGTGCCAGGGAAGA
ACTGATGGAAAGCCGCATGAGAATTGAGAGCCTTTCATCCCAGCTTTCTAATCTACAGAAAGAGTCTAGA
GCATGTTTGGAAAGGATTCAAGAATTAGAGGACTTGCTTGCTAAAGAAAAAGACAACTCTCGTCGCATGC
TGACAGACAAAGAGAGAGAGATGGCGGAAATAAGGGATCAAATGCAGCAACAGCTGAATGACTATGAACA
GCTTCTTGATGTAAAGTTAGCCCTGGACATGGAAATCAGTGCTTACAGGAAACTCTTAGAAGGCGAAGAA
GAGAGGTTGAAGCTGTCTCCAAGCCCTTCTTCCCGTGTGACAGTATCCCGAGCATCCTCAAGTCGTAGTG
TACGTACAACTAGAGGAAAGCGGAAGAGGGTTGATGTGGAAGAATCAGAGGCGAGTAGTAGTGTTAGCAT
CTCTCATTCCGCCTCAGCCACTGGAAATGTTTGCATCGAAGAAATTGATGTTGATGGGAAATTTATCCGC
TTGAAGAACACTTCTGAACAGGATCAACCAATGGGAGGCTGGGAGATGATCAGAAAAATTGGAGACACAT
CAGTCAGTTATAAATATACCTCAAGATATGTGCTGAAGGCAGGCCAGACTGTTACAATTTGGGCTGCAAA
CGCTGGTGTCACAGCCAGCCCCCCAACTGACCTCATCTGGAAGAACCAGAACTCGTGGGGCACTGGCGAA
GATGTGAAGGTTATATTGAAAAATTCTCAGGGAGAGGAGGTTGCTCAAAGAAGTACAGTCTTTAAAACAA
CCATACCTGAAGAAGAGGAGGAGGAGGAAGAAGCAGCTGGAGTGGTTGTTGAGGAAGAACTTTTCCACCA
GCAGGGAACCCCAAGAGCATCCAATAGAAGCTGTGCAATTATGTGAGGATCCCGTACGCCTAGGAGCAGG
TTTCCCCAATGACACAAAACGTGCAACTTGAAACTCCGCCTGGTCTTTCCAGGTCTAGAGGGGTAACACT
TTGTACTGCGTTTGGCTCCACGCTCGATCCACTGGCGAGTGTTAGTAACAGCACTGTTGCTTCGTAGCGG
AGCATGACGGCCGTGGGAACTCCTCCTTGGTAACAAGGACCCACGGGGCCAAAAGCCACGCCCACACGGG
CCCGTCATGTGTGCAACCCCAGCACGGCGACTTTACTGCGAAACCCACTTTAAAGTGACATTGAAACTGG
TACCCACACACTGGTGACAGGCTAAGGATGCCCTTCAGGTACCCCGAGGTAACACGCGACACTCGGGATC
TGAGAAGGGGACTGGGGCTTCTATAAAAGCGCTCGGTTTAAAAAGCTTCTATGCCTGAATAGGTGACCGG
AGGTCGGCACCTTTCCTTTGCAATTACTGACCCTATGAATACACTGACTGTTTGACAATTAATCATCGGC
ATAGTATATCGGCATAGTATAATACGACTCACTATAGGAGGGCCACCATGAAGAAACCTGAACTGACAGC
AACTTCTGTTGAGAAGTTTCTCATTGAAAAATTTGATTCTGTTTCTGATCTCATGCAGCTGTCTGAAGGT
GAAGAAAGCAGAGCCTTTTCTTTTGATGTTGGAGGAAGAGGTTATGTTCTGAGGGTCAATTCTTGTGCTG
ATGGTTTTTACAAAGACAGATATGTTTACAGACACTTTGCCTCTGCTGCTCTGCCAATTCCAGAAGTTCT
GGACATTGGAGAATTTTCTGAATCTCTCACCTACTGCATCAGCAGAAGAGCACAAGGAGTCACTCTCCAG
GATCTCCCTGAAACTGAGCTGCCAGCTGTTCTGCAACCTGTTGCTGAAGCAATGGATGCCATTGCAGCAG
CTGATCTGAGCCAAACCTCTGGATTTGGTCCTTTTGGTCCCCAAGGCATTGGTCAGTACACCACTTGGAG
GGATTTCATTTGTGCCATTGCTGATCCTCATGTCTATCACTGGCAGACTGTGATGGATGACACAGTTTCT
GCTTCTGTTGCTCAGGCACTGGATGAACTCATGCTGTGGGCAGAAGATTGTCCTGAAGTCAGACACCTGG
TCCATGCTGATTTTGGAAGCAACAATGTTCTGACAGACAATGGCAGAATCACTGCAGTCATTGACTGGTC
TGAAGCCATGTTTGGAGATTCTCAATATGAGGTTGCCAACATTTTTTTTTGGAGACCTTGGCTGGCTTGC
ATGGAACAACAAACAAGATATTTTGAAAGAAGACACCCAGAACTGGCTGGTTCCCCCAGACTGAGAGCCT
ACATGCTCAGAATTGGCCTGGACCAACTGTATCAATCTCTGGTTGATGGAAACTTTGATGATGCTGCTTG
GGCACAAGGAAGATGTGATGCCATTGTGAGGTCTGGTGCTGGAACTGTTGGAAGAACTCAAATTGCAAGA
AGGTCTGCTGCTGTTTGGACTGATGGATGTGTTGAAGTTCTGGCTGACTCTGGAAACAGGAGACCCTCCA
CAAGACCCAGAGCCAAGGAATGAATATTAGCTAGATTATCCCTAATACCTGCCACCCCACTCTTAATCAG
TGGTGGAAGAACGGTCTCAGAACTGTTTGTTTCAATTGGCCATTTAAGTTTAGTAGTAAAAGACTGGTTA
ATGATAACAATGCATCGTAAAACCTTCAGAAGGAAAGGAGAATGTTTTGTGGACCACTTTGGTTTTCTTT
TTTGCGTGTGGCAGTTTTAAGTTATTAGTTTTTAAAATCAGTACTTTTTAATGGAAACAACTTGACCAAA
AATTTGTCACAGAATTTTGAGACCCATTAAAAAAGTTAAATGAGAAACCTGTGTGTTCCTTTGGTCAACA
CCGAGACATTTAGGTGAAAGACATCTAATTCTGGTTTTACGAATCTGGAAACTTCTTGAAAATGTAATTC
TTGAGTTAACACTTCTGGGTGGAGAATAGGGTTGTTTTCCCCCCACATAATTGGAAGGGGAAGGAATATC
ATTTAAAGCTATGGGAGGGTTGCTTTGATTACAACACTGGAGAGAAATGCAGCATGTTGCTGATTGCCTG
TCACTAAAACAGGCCAAAAACTGAGTCCTTGGGTTGCATAGAAAGCTG
